Addgene plasmid #77265: MAP2K5 gRNA (BRDN0001147422)
Purpose: 3rd generation lentiviral gRNA plasmid targeting human MAP2K5
Depositing lab: John Doench & David Root. Depositing organization: Broad Institute. Publication: Optimized sgRNA design to maximize activity and minimize off-target effects of CRISPR-Cas9. Doench JG, Fusi N, Sullender M, Hegde M, Vaimberg EW, Donovan KF, Smith I, Tothova Z, Wilen C, Orchard R, Virgin HW, Listgarten J, Root DE. Nat Biotechnol. 2016 Jan 18. doi: 10.1038/nbt.3437. PubMed 26780180.
Backbone
  Vector backbone: lentiGuide-Puro
  Backbone manufacturer: Zhang Lab (Addgene plasmid # 52963)
  Vector type: Mammalian Expression, Lentiviral, CRISPR
  Selectable markers: Puromycin
Growth in bacteria
  Bacterial resistance: Ampicillin, 100 μg/mL
  Growth temperature: 37°C
  Growth strain: DH5alpha
  Copy number: High Copy
Gene/Insert
  Gene/Insert name: MAP2K5 (alt names: MAP2K5; NM_002757.3)
  gRNA/shRNA sequence: ACATCCCTGAAGAGTAACTG
  Species: H. sapiens (human)
  Entrez Gene: MAP2K5 (a.k.a. HsT17454, MAPKK5, MEK5, PRKMK5)
  Promoter: hU6
  Cloning method: Unknown
  Sequencing primers: 5′ U6-F; 3′ pS2-R
Terms and licenses: Academic/Nonprofit Terms; Industry Terms: Not Available to Industry
Depositor comments: The gRNA was designed to target the following Genbank reference sequence(s): NM_002757.3,NM_145160.2. Note that this plasmid does NOT contain Cas9. It should be used in conjunction with lentiCas9-Blast (Addgene #52962) or otherwise with cell lines already expressing Cas9. Browse the full kinome gRNA library at http://www.addgene.org/pooled-library/broadgpp-human-kinome/ or visit http://www.broadinstitute.org/rnai/public/ for detailed protocols and information.
How to cite: MAP2K5 gRNA (BRDN0001147422) was a gift from John Doench & David Root (Addgene plasmid # 77265 ; http://n2t.net/addgene:77265 ; RRID:Addgene_77265)
