[The description below was written by a language model from this plasmid's Addgene catalogue record and pLannotate feature annotations shown in this document.]
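Description:
MAP2K5 gRNA (BRDN0001147422) is a third-generation lentiviral CRISPR guide plasmid built on the lentiGuide-Puro backbone, carrying a single guide RNA directed against human MAP2K5 (also known as MEK5). In bacteria it is maintained at high copy through a ColE1/pUC-type origin and selected with ampicillin via the β-lactamase gene. The backbone also retains an f1 origin, an SV40 origin and poly(A) signal, T7 and T3 promoters, and remnants of lac elements.

The viral portion runs from an RSV promoter fused to a truncated HIV-1 5' LTR, which drives Tat-independent transcription of the viral genome in packaging cells. It continues through the Ψ packaging signal with a gag fragment, the Rev response element and a cPPT/CTS, and ends at a self-inactivating ΔU3 3' LTR. Within this unit, a human U6 RNA polymerase III promoter expresses the MAP2K5-specific spacer joined to the Streptococcus pyogenes Cas9 guide scaffold. A separate EF-1α promoter with its intron A drives puromycin N-acetyltransferase, followed by a WPRE that enhances transcript expression, so transduced mammalian cells can be selected with puromycin.

The plasmid does not encode Cas9, so it must be paired with a separate Cas9 vector such as lentiCas9-Blast or used in cells that already express the nuclease. The guide was designed against two MAP2K5 reference transcripts and belongs to a human kinome guide collection associated with work on optimised sgRNA design. It is suited to knocking out MAP2K5 by stable lentiviral delivery. The cloning method is not recorded.
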