Features (pLannotate 1.2.2; 29 found; start..end, strand, type, name):
     14..80      +  CDS            small t antigen (fragment): SV40 (simian virus 40) small t antigen
    106..317     +  promoter       EF-1α core promoter: core promoter for human elongation factor EF-1α
    318..1256    +  intron         EF-1α intron A: intron upstream of the start codon of human EF-1α
   1278..1877    +  CDS            PuroR (fragment): puromycin N-acetyltransferase; pac from Streptomyces; confers resistance to puromycin
   1893..2481    +  misc_feature   WPRE: woodchuck hepatitis virus posttranscriptional regulatory element
   2532..2551    +  misc_feature   cPPT/CTS (fragment): central polypurine tract and central termination sequence of HIV-1
   2553..2786    +  LTR            3' LTR (ΔU3): self-inactivating 3' long terminal repeat (LTR) from HIV-1
   2864..2985    +  polyA_signal   SV40 poly(A) signal: SV40 polyadenylation signal
   3025..3160    +  rep_origin     SV40 ori: SV40 origin of replication
   3181..3199    -  promoter       T7 promoter: promoter for bacteriophage T7 RNA polymerase
   3207..3362    +  CDS            lacZα (fragment): LacZα fragment of β-galactosidase; lacZ fragment
   3367..3795    +  rep_origin     f1 ori (sequence partly withheld): f1 bacteriophage origin of replication; arrow indicates direction of (+) strand synthesis
   3848..3952    +  promoter       AmpR promoter: bla
   3953..4813    +  CDS            AmpR: β-lactamase; bla; confers resistance to ampicillin, carbenicillin, and related antibiotics
   4984..5572    +  rep_origin     ori: high-copy-number ColE1/pMB1/pBR322/pUC origin of replication
   5755..5847    +  CDS            lacI (fragment): lac repressor; lacI; The lac repressor binds to the lac operator to inhibit transcription in E. coli. This inhibition can be relieved by adding lactose or isopropyl-β-D-thiogalactopyranoside (IPTG).
   5860..5881    +  protein_bind   CAP binding site: CAP binding activates transcription in the presence of cAMP. E. coli catabolite activator protein
   5896..5926    +  promoter       lac promoter: promoter for the E. coli lac operon
   5934..5950    +  protein_bind   lac operator: The lac repressor binds to the lac operator to inhibit transcription in E. coli. This inhibition can be relieved by adding lactose or isopropyl-β-D-thiogalactopyranoside (IPTG). lac repressor encoded by lacI
   5995..6013    +  promoter       T3 promoter: promoter for bacteriophage T3 RNA polymerase
   6041..6267    +  promoter       RSV promoter: Rous sarcoma virus enhancer/promoter
   6268..6448    +  LTR            5' LTR (truncated): truncated 5' long terminal repeat (LTR) from HIV-1
   6495..6620    +  misc_feature   HIV-1 Ψ: packaging signal of human immunodeficiency virus type 1
   6604..6967    +  CDS            HIV-1 gag (fragment): gag protein from human immunodeficiency virus 1; gag
   7113..7346    +  misc_feature   RRE: The Rev response element (RRE) of HIV-1 allows for Rev-dependent mRNA export from the nucleus to the cytoplasm.
   7723..7749    +  CDS            Rev (fragment): human immunodeficiency virus 1 (HIV-1) Rev protein; rev; enhances nuclear export of unspliced and incompletely spliced viral mRNAs
   7753..7993    +  promoter       U6 promoter: RNA polymerase III promoter for human U6 snRNA
   8023..8098    +  misc_RNA       gRNA scaffold: guide RNA scaffold for the Streptococcus pyogenes CRISPR/Cas9 system
   8154..8271    +  misc_feature   cPPT/CTS: central polypurine tract and central termination sequence of HIV-1
>Addgene plasmid #77265 | MAP2K5 gRNA (BRDN0001147422) | addgene full sequence | sequence record 187426 | Addgene Assembled Sequence
CCCGGGTGCAAAGATGGATAAAGTTTTAAACAGAGAGGAATCTTTGCAGCTAATGGACCTTCTAGGTCTT
GAAAGGAGTGGGAATTGGCTCCGGTGCCCGTCAGTGGGCAGAGCGCACATCGCCCACAGTCCCCGAGAAG
TTGGGGGGAGGGGTCGGCAATTGATCCGGTGCCTAGAGAAGGTGGCGCGGGGTAAACTGGGAAAGTGATG
TCGTGTACTGGCTCCGCCTTTTTCCCGAGGGTGGGGGAGAACCGTATATAAGTGCAGTAGTCGCCGTGAA
CGTTCTTTTTCGCAACGGGTTTGCCGCCAGAACACAGGTAAGTGCCGTGTGTGGTTCCCGCGGGCCTGGC
CTCTTTACGGGTTATGGCCCTTGCGTGCCTTGAATTACTTCCACCTGGCTGCAGTACGTGATTCTTGATC
CCGAGCTTCGGGTTGGAAGTGGGTGGGAGAGTTCGAGGCCTTGCGCTTAAGGAGCCCCTTCGCCTCGTGC
TTGAGTTGAGGCCTGGCCTGGGCGCTGGGGCCGCCGCGTGCGAATCTGGTGGCACCTTCGCGCCTGTCTC
GCTGCTTTCGATAAGTCTCTAGCCATTTAAAATTTTTGATGACCTGCTGCGACGCTTTTTTTCTGGCAAG
ATAGTCTTGTAAATGCGGGCCAAGATCTGCACACTGGTATTTCGGTTTTTGGGGCCGCGGGCGGCGACGG
GGCCCGTGCGTCCCAGCGCACATGTTCGGCGAGGCGGGGCCTGCGAGCGCGGCCACCGAGAATCGGACGG
GGGTAGTCTCAAGCTGGCCGGCCTGCTCTGGTGCCTGGCCTCGCGCCGCCGTGTATCGCCCCGCCCTGGG
CGGCAAGGCTGGCCCGGTCGGCACCAGTTGCGTGAGCGGAAAGATGGCCGCTTCCCGGCCCTGCTGCAGG
GAGCTCAAAATGGAGGACGCGGCGCTCGGGAGAGCGGGCGGGTGAGTCACCCACACAAAGGAAAAGGGCC
TTTCCGTCCTCAGCCGTCGCTTCATGTGACTCCACGGAGTACCGGGCGCCGTCCAGGCACCTCGATTAGT
TCTCGAGCTTTTGGAGTACGTCGTCTTTAGGTTGGGGGGAGGGGTTTTATGCGATGGAGTTTCCCCACAC
TGAGTGGGTGGAGACTGAAGTTAGGCCAGCTTGGCACTTGATGTAATTCTCCTTGGAATTTGCCCTTTTT
GAGTTTGGATCTTGGTTCATTCTCAAGCCTCAGACAGTGGTTCAAAGTTTTTTTCTTCCATTTCAGGTGT
CGTGACGTACGGCCACCATGACCGAGTACAAGCCCACGGTGCGCCTCGCCACCCGCGACGACGTCCCCAG
GGCCGTACGCACCCTCGCCGCCGCGTTCGCCGACTACCCCGCCACGCGCCACACCGTCGATCCGGACCGC
CACATCGAGCGGGTCACCGAGCTGCAAGAACTCTTCCTCACGCGCGTCGGGCTCGACATCGGCAAGGTGT
GGGTCGCGGACGACGGCGCCGCCGTGGCGGTCTGGACCACGCCGGAGAGCGTCGAAGCGGGGGCGGTGTT
CGCCGAGATCGGCCCGCGCATGGCCGAGTTGAGCGGTTCCCGGCTGGCCGCGCAGCAACAGATGGAAGGC
CTCCTGGCGCCGCACCGGCCCAAGGAGCCCGCGTGGTTCCTGGCCACCGTCGGAGTCTCGCCCGACCACC
AGGGCAAGGGTCTGGGCAGCGCCGTCGTGCTCCCCGGAGTGGAGGCGGCCGAGCGCGCCGGGGTGCCCGC
CTTCCTGGAGACCTCCGCGCCCCGCAACCTCCCCTTCTACGAGCGGCTCGGCTTCACCGTCACCGCCGAC
GTCGAGGTGCCCGAAGGACCGCGCACCTGGTGCATGACCCGCAAGCCCGGTGCCTGAACGCGTTAAGTCG
ACAATCAACCTCTGGATTACAAAATTTGTGAAAGATTGACTGGTATTCTTAACTATGTTGCTCCTTTTAC
GCTATGTGGATACGCTGCTTTAATGCCTTTGTATCATGCTATTGCTTCCCGTATGGCTTTCATTTTCTCC
TCCTTGTATAAATCCTGGTTGCTGTCTCTTTATGAGGAGTTGTGGCCCGTTGTCAGGCAACGTGGCGTGG
TGTGCACTGTGTTTGCTGACGCAACCCCCACTGGTTGGGGCATTGCCACCACCTGTCAGCTCCTTTCCGG
GACTTTCGCTTTCCCCCTCCCTATTGCCACGGCGGAACTCATCGCCGCCTGCCTTGCCCGCTGCTGGACA
GGGGCTCGGCTGTTGGGCACTGACAATTCCGTGGTGTTGTCGGGGAAATCATCGTCCTTTCCTTGGCTGC
TCGCCTGTGTTGCCACCTGGATTCTGCGCGGGACGTCCTTCTGCTACGTCCCTTCGGCCCTCAATCCAGC
GGACCTTCCTTCCCGCGGCCTGCTGCCGGCTCTGCGGCCTCTTCCGCGTCTTCGCCTTCGCCCTCAGACG
AGTCGGATCTCCCTTTGGGCCGCCTCCCCGCGTCGACTTTAAGACCAATGACTTACAAGGCAGCTGTAGA
TCTTAGCCACTTTTTAAAAGAAAAGGGGGGACTGGAAGGGCTAATTCACTCCCAACGAAGACAAGATCTG
CTTTTTGCTTGTACTGGGTCTCTCTGGTTAGACCAGATCTGAGCCTGGGAGCTCTCTGGCTAACTAGGGA
ACCCACTGCTTAAGCCTCAATAAAGCTTGCCTTGAGTGCTTCAAGTAGTGTGTGCCCGTCTGTTGTGTGA
CTCTGGTAACTAGAGATCCCTCAGACCCTTTTAGTCAGTGTGGAAAATCTCTAGCAGTACGTATAGTAGT
TCATGTCATCTTATTATTCAGTATTTATAACTTGCAAAGAAATGAATATCAGAGAGTGAGAGGAACTTGT
TTATTGCAGCTTATAATGGTTACAAATAAAGCAATAGCATCACAAATTTCACAAATAAAGCATTTTTTTC
ACTGCATTCTAGTTGTGGTTTGTCCAAACTCATCAATGTATCTTATCATGTCTGGCTCTAGCTATCCCGC
CCCTAACTCCGCCCATCCCGCCCCTAACTCCGCCCAGTTCCGCCCATTCTCCGCCCCATGGCTGACTAAT
TTTTTTTATTTATGCAGAGGCCGAGGCCGCCTCGGCCTCTGAGCTATTCCAGAAGTAGTGAGGAGGCTTT
TTTGGAGGCCTAGGGACGTACCCAATTCGCCCTATAGTGAGTCGTATTACGCGCGCTCACTGGCCGTCGT
TTTACAACGTCGTGACTGGGAAAACCCTGGCGTTACCCAACTTAATCGCCTTGCAGCACATCCCCCTTTC
GCCAGCTGGCGTAATAGCGAAGAGGCCCGCACCGATCGCCCTTCCCAACAGTTGCGCAGCCTGAATGGCG
AATGGG
[124 nt withheld, positions 3367-3490]
C
[91 nt withheld, positions 3492-3582]
A
[49 nt withheld, positions 3584-3632]
CCTTTGACGTTGGAGTCCACGTTCTTT
[37 nt withheld, positions 3660-3696]
ACCCTATCTCGGTCTATTCTTTTGATTTATAAGGGATTTTGCCGATTTCGGCCTATTGGTTAAAAAATGA
GCTGATTTAACAAAAATTTAACGCGAATTTTAACAAAATATTAACGCTTACAATTTAGGTGGCACTTTTC
GGGGAAATGTGCGCGGAACCCCTATTTGTTTATTTTTCTAAATACATTCAAATATGTATCCGCTCATGAG
ACAATAACCCTGATAAATGCTTCAATAATATTGAAAAAGGAAGAGTATGAGTATTCAACATTTCCGTGTC
GCCCTTATTCCCTTTTTTGCGGCATTTTGCCTTCCTGTTTTTGCTCACCCAGAAACGCTGGTGAAAGTAA
AAGATGCTGAAGATCAGTTGGGTGCACGAGTGGGTTACATCGAACTGGATCTCAACAGCGGTAAGATCCT
TGAGAGTTTTCGCCCCGAAGAACGTTTTCCAATGATGAGCACTTTTAAAGTTCTGCTATGTGGCGCGGTA
TTATCCCGTATTGACGCCGGGCAAGAGCAACTCGGTCGCCGCATACACTATTCTCAGAATGACTTGGTTG
AGTACTCACCAGTCACAGAAAAGCATCTTACGGATGGCATGACAGTAAGAGAATTATGCAGTGCTGCCAT
AACCATGAGTGATAACACTGCGGCCAACTTACTTCTGACAACGATCGGAGGACCGAAGGAGCTAACCGCT
TTTTTGCACAACATGGGGGATCATGTAACTCGCCTTGATCGTTGGGAACCGGAGCTGAATGAAGCCATAC
CAAACGACGAGCGTGACACCACGATGCCTGTAGCAATGGCAACAACGTTGCGCAAACTATTAACTGGCGA
ACTACTTACTCTAGCTTCCCGGCAACAATTAATAGACTGGATGGAGGCGGATAAAGTTGCAGGACCACTT
CTGCGCTCGGCCCTTCCGGCTGGCTGGTTTATTGCTGATAAATCTGGAGCCGGTGAGCGTGGGTCTCGCG
GTATCATTGCAGCACTGGGGCCAGATGGTAAGCCCTCCCGTATCGTAGTTATCTACACGACGGGGAGTCA
GGCAACTATGGATGAACGAAATAGACAGATCGCTGAGATAGGTGCCTCACTGATTAAGCATTGGTAACTG
TCAGACCAAGTTTACTCATATATACTTTAGATTGATTTAAAACTTCATTTTTAATTTAAAAGGATCTAGG
TGAAGATCCTTTTTGATAATCTCATGACCAAAATCCCTTAACGTGAGTTTTCGTTCCACTGAGCGTCAGA
CCCCGTAGAAAAGATCAAAGGATCTTCTTGAGATCCTTTTTTTCTGCGCGTAATCTGCTGCTTGCAAACA
AAAAAACCACCGCTACCAGCGGTGGTTTGTTTGCCGGATCAAGAGCTACCAACTCTTTTTCCGAAGGTAA
CTGGCTTCAGCAGAGCGCAGATACCAAATACTGTTCTTCTAGTGTAGCCGTAGTTAGGCCACCACTTCAA
GAACTCTGTAGCACCGCCTACATACCTCGCTCTGCTAATCCTGTTACCAGTGGCTGCTGCCAGTGGCGAT
AAGTCGTGTCTTACCGGGTTGGACTCAAGACGATAGTTACCGGATAAGGCGCAGCGGTCGGGCTGAACGG
GGGGTTCGTGCACACAGCCCAGCTTGGAGCGAACGACCTACACCGAACTGAGATACCTACAGCGTGAGCT
ATGAGAAAGCGCCACGCTTCCCGAAGGGAGAAAGGCGGACAGGTATCCGGTAAGCGGCAGGGTCGGAACA
GGAGAGCGCACGAGGGAGCTTCCAGGGGGAAACGCCTGGTATCTTTATAGTCCTGTCGGGTTTCGCCACC
TCTGACTTGAGCGTCGATTTTTGTGATGCTCGTCAGGGGGGCGGAGCCTATGGAAAAACGCCAGCAACGC
GGCCTTTTTACGGTTCCTGGCCTTTTGCTGGCCTTTTGCTCACATGTTCTTTCCTGCGTTATCCCCTGAT
TCTGTGGATAACCGTATTACCGCCTTTGAGTGAGCTGATACCGCTCGCCGCAGCCGAACGACCGAGCGCA
GCGAGTCAGTGAGCGAGGAAGCGGAAGAGCGCCCAATACGCAAACCGCCTCTCCCCGCGCGTTGGCCGAT
TCATTAATGCAGCTGGCACGACAGGTTTCCCGACTGGAAAGCGGGCAGTGAGCGCAACGCAATTAATGTG
AGTTAGCTCACTCATTAGGCACCCCAGGCTTTACACTTTATGCTTCCGGCTCGTATGTTGTGTGGAATTG
TGAGCGGATAACAATTTCACACAGGAAACAGCTATGACCATGATTACGCCAAGCGCGCAATTAACCCTCA
CTAAAGGGAACAAAAGCTGGAGCTGCAAGCTTAATGTAGTCTTATGCAATACTCTTGTAGTCTTGCAACA
TGGTAACGATGAGTTAGCAACATGCCTTACAAGGAGAGAAAAAGCACCGTGCATGCCGATTGGTGGAAGT
AAGGTGGTACGATCGTGCCTTATTAGGAAGGCAACAGACGGGTCTGACATGGATTGGACGAACCACTGAA
TTGCCGCATTGCAGAGATATTGTATTTAAGTGCCTAGCTCGATACATAAACGGGTCTCTCTGGTTAGACC
AGATCTGAGCCTGGGAGCTCTCTGGCTAACTAGGGAACCCACTGCTTAAGCCTCAATAAAGCTTGCCTTG
AGTGCTTCAAGTAGTGTGTGCCCGTCTGTTGTGTGACTCTGGTAACTAGAGATCCCTCAGACCCTTTTAG
TCAGTGTGGAAAATCTCTAGCAGTGGCGCCCGAACAGGGACTTGAAAGCGAAAGGGAAACCAGAGGAGCT
CTCTCGACGCAGGACTCGGCTTGCTGAAGCGCGCACGGCAAGAGGCGAGGGGCGGCGACTGGTGAGTACG
CCAAAAATTTTGACTAGCGGAGGCTAGAAGGAGAGAGATGGGTGCGAGAGCGTCAGTATTAAGCGGGGGA
GAATTAGATCGCGATGGGAAAAAATTCGGTTAAGGCCAGGGGGAAAGAAAAAATATAAATTAAAACATAT
AGTATGGGCAAGCAGGGAGCTAGAACGATTCGCAGTTAATCCTGGCCTGTTAGAAACATCAGAAGGCTGT
AGACAAATACTGGGACAGCTACAACCATCCCTTCAGACAGGATCAGAAGAACTTAGATCATTATATAATA
CAGTAGCAACCCTCTATTGTGTGCATCAAAGGATAGAGATAAAAGACACCAAGGAAGCTTTAGACAAGAT
AGAGGAAGAGCAAAACAAAAGTAAGACCACCGCACAGCAAGCGGCCGCTGATCTTCAGACCTGGAGGAGG
AGATATGAGGGACAATTGGAGAAGTGAATTATATAAATATAAAGTAGTAAAAATTGAACCATTAGGAGTA
GCACCCACCAAGGCAAAGAGAAGAGTGGTGCAGAGAGAAAAAAGAGCAGTGGGAATAGGAGCTTTGTTCC
TTGGGTTCTTGGGAGCAGCAGGAAGCACTATGGGCGCAGCGTCAATGACGCTGACGGTACAGGCCAGACA
ATTATTGTCTGGTATAGTGCAGCAGCAGAACAATTTGCTGAGGGCTATTGAGGCGCAACAGCATCTGTTG
CAACTCACAGTCTGGGGCATCAAGCAGCTCCAGGCAAGAATCCTGGCTGTGGAAAGATACCTAAAGGATC
AACAGCTCCTGGGGATTTGGGGTTGCTCTGGAAAACTCATTTGCACCACTGCTGTGCCTTGGAATGCTAG
TTGGAGTAATAAATCTCTGGAACAGATTTGGAATCACACGACCTGGATGGAGTGGGACAGAGAAATTAAC
AATTACACAAGCTTAATACACTCCTTAATTGAAGAATCGCAAAACCAGCAAGAAAAGAATGAACAAGAAT
TATTGGAATTAGATAAATGGGCAAGTTTGTGGAATTGGTTTAACATAACAAATTGGCTGTGGTATATAAA
ATTATTCATAATGATAGTAGGAGGCTTGGTAGGTTTAAGAATAGTTTTTGCTGTACTTTCTATAGTGAAT
AGAGTTAGGCAGGGATATTCACCATTATCGTTTCAGACCCACCTCCCAACCCCGAGGGGACCCAGAGAGG
GCCTATTTCCCATGATTCCTTCATATTTGCATATACGATACAAGGCTGTTAGAGAGATAATTAGAATTAA
TTTGACTGTAAACACAAAGATATTAGTACAAAATACGTGACGTAGAAAGTAATAATTTCTTGGGTAGTTT
GCAGTTTTAAAATTATGTTTTAAAATGGACTATCATATGCTTACCGTAACTTGAAAGTATTTCGATTTCT
TGGCTTTATATATCTTGTGGAAAGGACGAAACACCGACATCCCTGAAGAGTAACTGGTTTTAGAGCTAGA
AATAGCAAGTTAAAATAAGGCTAGTCCGTTATCAACTTGAAAAAGTGGCACCGAGTCGGTGCTTTTTTAA
GCTTGGCGTAACTAGATCTTGAGACAAATGGCAGTATTCATCCACAATTTTAAAAGAAAAGGGGGGATTG
GGGGGTACAGTGCAGGGGAAAGAATAGTAGACATAATAGCAACAGACATACAAACTAAAGAATTACAAAA
ACAAATTACAAAAATTCAAAATTTTCGGGTTTATTACAGGGACAGCAGAGATCCACTTTGGCGCCGGCTC
GAGGGGG
