>Addgene plasmid #77265 | MAP2K5 gRNA (BRDN0001147422) | depositor partial sequence | sequence record 144725 | Target Sequence
ACATCCCTGAAGAGTAACTG
