>Addgene plasmid #77265 | MAP2K5 gRNA (BRDN0001147422) | addgene partial sequence | sequence record 187425 | hU6-F
AGAAAGTAATAATTTCTTGGGTAGTTTGCAGTTTTAAAATTATGTTTTAAAATGGACTATCATATGCTTA
CCGTAACTTGAAAGTATTTCGATTTCTTGGCTTTATATATCTTGTGGAAAGGACGAAACACCGACATCCC
TGAAGAGTAACTGGTTTTAGAGCTAGAAATAGCAAGTTAAAATAAGGCTAGTCCGTTATCAACTTGAAAA
AGTGGCACCGAGTCGGTGCTTTTTTAAGCTTGGCGTAACTAGATCTTGAGACAAATGGCAGTATTCATCC
ACAATTTTAAAAGAAAAGGGGGGATTGGGGGGTACAGTGCAGGGGAAAGAATAGTAGACATAATAGCAAC
AGACATACAAACTAAAGAATTACAAAAACAAATTACAAAAATTCAAAATTTTCGGGTTTATTACAGGGAC
AGCAGAGATCCACTTTGGCGCCGGCTCGAGGGGGCCCGGGTGCAAAGATGGATAAAGTTTTAAACAGAGA
GGAATCTTTGCAGCTAATGGACCTTCTAGGTCTTGAAAGGAGTGGGAATTGGCTCCGGTGCCCGTCAGTG
GGCAGAGCGC
